Addgene plasmid #136012: psiCHECK3-EIF3B
Purpose: EIF3B 3'UTR (NM_001037283.1) inserted into the 3'UTR of Renilla luciferase in the psiCHECK3 plasmid
Depositing lab: Anthony Leung. Depositing organization: Johns Hopkins School of Public Health. Publication: Structure-Mediated RNA Decay by UPF1 and G3BP1. Fischer JW, Busa VF, Shao Y, Leung AKL. Mol Cell. 2020 Apr 2;78(1):70-84.e6. doi: 10.1016/j.molcel.2020.01.021. Epub 2020 Feb 3. PubMed 32017897.
Backbone
  Vector backbone: Modified psCHECK2
  Backbone manufacturer: Promega
  Modifications to backbone: Modified so both Renilla and Firefly luciferase contain an intron for RT-qPCR
  Vector type: Mammalian Expression, Luciferase
Growth in bacteria
  Bacterial resistance: Ampicillin, 100 μg/mL
  Growth temperature: 37°C
  Growth strain: DH5alpha
  Copy number: Unknown
Gene/Insert
  Gene/Insert name: EIF3B 3'UTR
  Species: H. sapiens (human)
  GenBank ID: NM_001037283.1
  Entrez Gene: EIF3B (a.k.a. EIF3-ETA, EIF3-P110, EIF3-P116, EIF3S9, PRT1)
Terms and licenses: Academic/Nonprofit Terms; Industry Terms: Not Available to Industry
How to cite: psiCHECK3-EIF3B was a gift from Anthony Leung (Addgene plasmid # 136012 ; http://n2t.net/addgene:136012 ; RRID:Addgene_136012)
