[The description below was written by a language model from this plasmid's Addgene catalogue record and pLannotate feature annotations shown in this document.]
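Description:
psiCHECK3-EIF3B is a dual-luciferase reporter plasmid for mammalian cells, built on a modified version of the Promega psiCHECK-2 backbone. It is maintained in E. coli through a high-copy ColE1/pUC-type origin and selected with ampicillin via the β-lactamase (AmpR) gene and its own promoter. The sequenced record is about 7 kb.

The plasmid carries two independent reporter units on the same strand. In the first, the SV40 enhancer/early promoter (which spans the numbering origin of the circular sequence) drives a chimeric β-globin/immunoglobulin intron followed by human codon-optimized Renilla luciferase (hRluc) and a synthetic poly(A) signal. The roughly 600-nt unannotated stretch between the end of the hRluc coding sequence and this poly(A) signal is where the human EIF3B 3'UTR would sit, consistent with the catalogue statement that it was inserted into the Renilla 3'UTR, although the feature table does not label it. In the second unit, the HSV thymidine kinase promoter drives a second copy of the chimeric intron and firefly luciferase (luc+), terminated by an SV40 poly(A) signal; the short large T antigen fragment annotated nearby is most likely part of that SV40 segment. A T7 promoter lies upstream of each luciferase and could support in vitro transcription.

The backbone was altered so that both luciferase transcripts contain an intron, which the record says is for RT-qPCR, presumably allowing spliced reporter mRNA to be distinguished from plasmid DNA. Renilla output then reports the effect of the EIF3B 3'UTR on mRNA level and expression, with firefly as the internal normalization control. The associated work concerns structure-mediated RNA decay involving UPF1 and G3BP1.
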