Features (pLannotate 1.2.2; 14 found; start..end, strand, type, name):
     79..211     +  intron         chimeric intron: chimera between introns from human β-globin and immunoglobulin heavy chain genes
    256..274     +  promoter       T7 promoter: promoter for bacteriophage T7 RNA polymerase
    284..1219    +  CDS            hRluc: Renilla luciferase human codon-optimized
   1819..1867    +  polyA_signal   poly(A) signal: synthetic polyadenylation signal
   1876..2627    +  promoter       HSV TK promoter: herpes simplex virus thymidine kinase promoter
   2697..2829    +  intron         chimeric intron: chimera between introns from human β-globin and immunoglobulin heavy chain genes
   2874..2892    +  promoter       T7 promoter: promoter for bacteriophage T7 RNA polymerase
   2907..4559    +  CDS            luciferase: firefly luciferase; luc+; enhanced luc+ version of the luciferase gene AAS38485.1 42718124.0
   4584..4705    -  polyA_signal   SV40 poly(A) signal: SV40 polyadenylation signal
   4728..4796    -  CDS            large T antigen (fragment): large T antigen from SV40 (simian virus 40)
   4838..4942    +  promoter       AmpR promoter: bla
   4943..5803    +  CDS            AmpR: β-lactamase; bla; confers resistance to ampicillin, carbenicillin, and related antibiotics
   5974..6562    +  rep_origin     ori: high-copy-number ColE1/pMB1/pBR322/pUC origin of replication
   6691..9       +  promoter       SV40 promoter (across the origin): SV40 enhancer and early promoter
>Addgene plasmid #136012 | psiCHECK3-EIF3B | addgene full sequence | sequence record 269576 | Addgene NGS Result
TTTTGCAAAAAGCTTGATTCTTCTGACACAACAGTCTCGAACTTAAGCTGCAGAAGTTGGTCGTGAGGCA
CTGGGCAGGTAAGTATCAAGGTTACAAGACAGGTTTAAGGAGACCAATAGAAACTGGGCTTGTCGAGACA
GAGAAGACTCTTGCGTTTCTGATAGGCACCTATTGGTCTTACTGACATCCACTTTGCCTTTCTCTCCACA
GGTGTCCACTCCCAGTTCAATTACAGCTCTTAAGGCTAGAGTACTTAATACGACTCACTATAGGCTAGCC
ACCATGGCTTCCAAGGTGTACGACCCCGAGCAACGCAAACGCATGATCACTGGGCCTCAGTGGTGGGCTC
GCTGCAAGCAAATGAACGTGCTGGACTCCTTCATCAACTACTATGATTCCGAGAAGCACGCCGAGAACGC
CGTGATTTTTCTGCATGGTAACGCTGCCTCCAGCTACCTGTGGAGGCACGTCGTGCCTCACATCGAGCCC
GTGGCTAGATGCATCATCCCTGATCTGATCGGAATGGGTAAGTCCGGCAAGAGCGGGAATGGCTCATATC
GCCTCCTGGATCACTACAAGTACCTCACCGCTTGGTTCGAGCTGCTGAACCTTCCAAAGAAAATCATCTT
TGTGGGCCACGACTGGGGGGCTTGTCTGGCCTTTCACTACTCCTACGAGCACCAAGACAAGATCAAGGCC
ATCGTCCATGCTGAGAGTGTCGTGGACGTGATCGAGTCCTGGGACGAGTGGCCTGACATCGAGGAGGATA
TCGCCCTGATCAAGAGCGAAGAGGGCGAGAAAATGGTGCTTGAGAATAACTTCTTCGTCGAGACCATGCT
CCCAAGCAAGATCATGCGGAAACTGGAGCCTGAGGAGTTCGCTGCCTACCTGGAGCCATTCAAGGAGAAG
GGCGAGGTTAGACGGCCTACCCTCTCCTGGCCTCGCGAGATCCCTCTCGTTAAGGGAGGCAAGCCCGACG
TCGTCCAGATTGTCCGCAACTACAACGCCTACCTTCGGGCCAGCGACGATCTGCCTAAGATGTTCATCGA
GTCCGACCCTGGGTTCTTTTCCAACGCTATTGTCGAGGGAGCTAAGAAGTTCCCTAACACCGAGTTCGTG
AAGGTGAAGGGCCTCCACTTCAGCCAGGAGGACGCTCCAGATGAAATGGGTAAGTACATCAAGAGCTTCG
TGGAGCGCGTGCTGAAGAACGAGCAGTAATTCTAGGCGATCGCTCGAGCCTGGAGCACTGTGGGGACGGA
CTCCGCCTGCTGTTCCCGCGCTGAGCTACAGGACTCCCGAGTGTGAGCCGCGGTTCCTCTGTTGCAGCGC
AGCCGTGTGTGCTGTGGAGCCGAGGCCGTCCTGCAGGAAGCCGCGTGACTCCCGACTCCTCCCTGTGCTC
TCTGGCTCTGGACTGTGACTGCGCCTGGATTCTGCCATTGCGACACATTTTTGTGCCTTTCAGCCCCTGG
TGTCTGCAGTGGGGGATTTAAGGCACCCGCTTCCACTTCTTTCTTGTTTGGAGTTTTCTGTTGGAACCGC
CGGCGTTGGCTCCGAAGACTTAGCGACGCCACTGGCGGCACCTTCTCCTGCGCCCAGTGATGTTTCCACG
GTGCCTGTACACAGCCGAGCAGCATTTCCGTTGAAGGACTTGCATCCCCATTGCGGGCAGTGCTGGACGT
GTCCCGGAGACCCACCGGGAGGGCACCGCCATGCCTTGTACCCCCACCGTGCAGGTTGTGGCCGGTTTTC
TCCGCAGGTTGAACATGGAAATAAAAGCAAACTTGTATGAGTTTAAACCTAGAGCGGCCGCTGGCCGCAA
TAAAATATCTTTATTTTCATTACATCTGTGTGTTGGTTTTTTGTGTGAGGATCTAAATGAGTCTTCGGAC
CTCGCGGGGGCCGCTTAAGCGGTGGTTAGGGTTTGTCTGACGCGGGGGGAGGGGGAAGGAACGAAACACT
CTCATTCGGAGGCGGCTCGGGGTTTGGTCTTGGTGGCCACGGGCACGCAGAAGAGCGCCGCGATCCTCTT
AAGCACCCCCCCGCCCTCCGTGGAGGCGGGGGTTTGGTCGGCGGGTGGTAACTGGCGGGCCGCTGACTCG
GGCGGGTCGCGCGCCCCAGAGTGTGACCTTTTCGGTCTGCTCGCAGACCCCCGGGCGGCGCCGCCGCGGC
GGCGACGGGCTCGCTGGGTCCTAGGCTCCATGGGGACCGTATACGTGGACAGGCTCTGGAGCATCCGCAC
GACTGCGGTGATATTACCGGAGACCTTCTGCGGGACGAGCCGGGTCACGCGGCTGACGCGGAGCGTCCGT
TGGGCGACAAACACCAGGACGGGGCACAGGTACACTATCTTGTCACCCGGAGGCGCGAGGGACTGCAGGA
GCTTCAGGGAGTGGCGCAGCTGCTTCATCCCCGTGGCCCGTTGCTCGCGTTTGCTGGCGGTGTCCCCGGA
AGAAATATATTTGCATGTCTTTAGTTCTATGATGACACAAACCCCGCCCAGCGTCTTGTCATTGGCGAAT
TCGAACACGCAGATGCAGTCGGGGCGGCGCGGTCCCAGGTCCACTTCGCATATTAAGGTGACGCGTGTGG
CCTCGAACACCGAGCGACCCTGCAGCGACCCGCTTAAAAGCTTGATTCTTCTGACACAACAGTCTCGAAC
TTAAGCTGCAGAAGTTGGTCGTGAGGCACTGGGCAGGTAAGTATCAAGGTTACAAGACAGGTTTAAGGAG
ACCAATAGAAACTGGGCTTGTCGAGACAGAGAAGACTCTTGCGTTTCTGATAGGCACCTATTGGTCTTAC
TGACATCCACTTTGCCTTTCTCTCCACAGGTGTCCACTCCCAGTTCAATTACAGCTCTTAAGGCTAGAGT
ACTTAATACGACTCACTATAGGCTAGCAAAGCCACCATGGCCGATGCTAAGAACATTAAGAAGGGCCCTG
CTCCCTTCTACCCTCTGGAGGATGGCACCGCTGGCGAGCAGCTGCACAAGGCCATGAAGAGGTATGCCCT
GGTGCCTGGCACCATTGCCTTCACCGATGCCCACATTGAGGTGGACATCACCTATGCCGAGTACTTCGAG
ATGTCTGTGCGCCTGGCCGAGGCCATGAAGAGGTACGGCCTGAACACCAACCACCGCATCGTGGTGTGCT
CTGAGAACTCTCTGCAGTTCTTCATGCCAGTGCTGGGCGCCCTGTTCATCGGAGTGGCCGTGGCCCCTGC
TAACGACATTTACAACGAGCGCGAGCTGCTGAACAGCATGGGCATTTCTCAGCCTACCGTGGTGTTCGTG
TCTAAGAAGGGCCTGCAGAAGATCCTGAACGTGCAGAAGAAGCTGCCTATCATCCAGAAGATCATCATCA
TGGACTCTAAGACCGACTACCAGGGCTTCCAGAGCATGTACACATTCGTGACATCTCATCTGCCTCCTGG
CTTCAACGAGTACGACTTCGTGCCAGAGTCTTTCGACAGGGACAAAACCATTGCCCTGATCATGAACAGC
TCTGGGTCTACCGGCCTGCCTAAGGGCGTGGCCCTGCCTCATCGCACCGCCTGTGTGCGCTTCTCTCACG
CCCGCGACCCTATTTTCGGCAACCAGATCATCCCCGACACCGCTATTCTGAGCGTGGTGCCATTCCACCA
CGGCTTCGGCATGTTCACCACCCTGGGCTACCTGATTTGCGGCTTTCGGGTGGTGCTGATGTACCGCTTC
GAGGAGGAGCTGTTCCTGCGCAGCCTGCAAGACTACAAAATTCAGTCTGCCCTGCTGGTGCCAACCCTGT
TCAGCTTCTTCGCTAAGAGCACCCTGATCGACAAGTACGACCTGTCTAACCTGCACGAGATTGCCTCTGG
CGGCGCCCCACTGTCTAAGGAGGTGGGCGAAGCCGTGGCCAAGCGCTTTCATCTGCCAGGCATCCGCCAG
GGCTACGGCCTGACCGAGACAACCAGCGCCATTCTGATTACCCCAGAGGGCGACGACAAGCCTGGCGCCG
TGGGCAAGGTGGTGCCATTCTTCGAGGCCAAGGTGGTGGACCTGGACACCGGCAAGACCCTGGGAGTGAA
CCAGCGCGGCGAGCTGTGTGTGCGCGGCCCTATGATTATGTCCGGCTACGTGAATAACCCTGAGGCCACA
AACGCCCTGATCGACAAGGACGGCTGGCTGCACTCTGGCGACATTGCCTACTGGGACGAGGACGAGCACT
TCTTCATCGTGGACCGCCTGAAGTCTCTGATCAAGTACAAGGGCTACCAGGTGGCCCCAGCCGAGCTGGA
GTCTATCCTGCTGCAGCACCCTAACATTTTCGACGCCGGAGTGGCCGGCCTGCCCGACGACGATGCCGGC
GAGCTGCCTGCCGCCGTCGTCGTGCTGGAACACGGCAAGACCATGACCGAGAAGGAGATCGTGGACTATG
TGGCCAGCCAGGTGACAACCGCCAAGAAGCTGCGCGGCGGAGTGGTGTTCGTGGACGAGGTGCCCAAGGG
CCTGACCGGCAAGCTGGACGCCCGCAAGATCCGCGAGATCCTGATCAAGGCTAAGAAAGGCGGCAAGATC
GCCGTGTAATGCGGCCGCTTCGAGCAGACATGATAAGATACATTGATGAGTTTGGACAAACCACAACTAG
AATGCAGTGAAAAAAATGCTTTATTTGTGAAATTTGTGATGCTATTGCTTTATTTGTAACCATTATAAGC
TGCAATAAACAAGTTAACAACAACAATTGCATTCATTTTATGTTTCAGGTTCAGGGGGAGGTGTGGGAGG
TTTTTTAAAGCAAGTAAAACCTCTACAAATGTGGTAAAATCGATAAGGATCCAGGTGGCACTTTTCGGGG
AAATGTGCGCGGAACCCCTATTTGTTTATTTTTCTAAATACATTCAAATATGTATCCGCTCATGAGACAA
TAACCCTGATAAATGCTTCAATAATATTGAAAAAGGAAGAGTATGAGTATTCAACATTTCCGTGTCGCCC
TTATTCCCTTTTTTGCGGCATTTTGCCTTCCTGTTTTTGCTCACCCAGAAACGCTGGTGAAAGTAAAAGA
TGCTGAAGATCAGTTGGGTGCACGAGTGGGTTACATCGAACTGGATCTCAACAGCGGTAAGATCCTTGAG
AGTTTTCGCCCCGAAGAACGTTTTCCAATGATGAGCACTTTTAAAGTTCTGCTATGTGGCGCGGTATTAT
CCCGTATTGACGCCGGGCAAGAGCAACTCGGTCGCCGCATACACTATTCTCAGAATGACTTGGTTGAGTA
CTCACCAGTCACAGAAAAGCATCTTACGGATGGCATGACAGTAAGAGAATTATGCAGTGCTGCCATAACC
ATGAGTGATAACACTGCGGCCAACTTACTTCTGACAACGATCGGAGGACCGAAGGAGCTAACCGCTTTTT
TGCACAACATGGGGGATCATGTAACTCGCCTTGATCGTTGGGAACCGGAGCTGAATGAAGCCATACCAAA
CGACGAGCGTGACACCACGATGCCTGTAGCAATGGCAACAACGTTGCGCAAACTATTAACTGGCGAACTA
CTTACTCTAGCTTCCCGGCAACAATTAATAGACTGGATGGAGGCGGATAAAGTTGCAGGACCACTTCTGC
GCTCGGCCCTTCCGGCTGGCTGGTTTATTGCTGATAAATCTGGAGCCGGTGAGCGTGGGTCTCGCGGTAT
CATTGCAGCACTGGGGCCAGATGGTAAGCCCTCCCGTATCGTAGTTATCTACACGACGGGGAGTCAGGCA
ACTATGGATGAACGAAATAGACAGATCGCTGAGATAGGTGCCTCACTGATTAAGCATTGGTAACTGTCAG
ACCAAGTTTACTCATATATACTTTAGATTGATTTAAAACTTCATTTTTAATTTAAAAGGATCTAGGTGAA
GATCCTTTTTGATAATCTCATGACCAAAATCCCTTAACGTGAGTTTTCGTTCCACTGAGCGTCAGACCCC
GTAGAAAAGATCAAAGGATCTTCTTGAGATCCTTTTTTTCTGCGCGTAATCTGCTGCTTGCAAACAAAAA
AACCACCGCTACCAGCGGTGGTTTGTTTGCCGGATCAAGAGCTACCAACTCTTTTTCCGAAGGTAACTGG
CTTCAGCAGAGCGCAGATACCAAATACTGTTCTTCTAGTGTAGCCGTAGTTAGGCCACCACTTCAAGAAC
TCTGTAGCACCGCCTACATACCTCGCTCTGCTAATCCTGTTACCAGTGGCTGCTGCCAGTGGCGATAAGT
CGTGTCTTACCGGGTTGGACTCAAGACGATAGTTACCGGATAAGGCGCAGCGGTCGGGCTGAACGGGGGG
TTCGTGCACACAGCCCAGCTTGGAGCGAACGACCTACACCGAACTGAGATACCTACAGCGTGAGCTATGA
GAAAGCGCCACGCTTCCCGAAGGGAGAAAGGCGGACAGGTATCCGGTAAGCGGCAGGGTCGGAACAGGAG
AGCGCACGAGGGAGCTTCCAGGGGGAAACGCCTGGTATCTTTATAGTCCTGTCGGGTTTCGCCACCTCTG
ACTTGAGCGTCGATTTTTGTGATGCTCGTCAGGGGGGCGGAGCCTATGGAAAAACGCCAGCAACGCGGCC
TTTTTACGGTTCCTGGCCTTTTGCTGGCCTTTTGCTCACATGGCTCGACAGATCTGCGCAGCACCATGGC
CTGAAATAACCTCTGAAAGAGGAACTTGGTTAGGTACCTTCTGAGGCGGAAAGAACCAGCTGTGGAATGT
GTGTCAGTTAGGGTGTGGAAAGTCCCCAGGCTCCCCAGCAGGCAGAAGTATGCAAAGCATGCATCTCAAT
TAGTCAGCAACCAGGTGTGGAAAGTCCCCAGGCTCCCCAGCAGGCAGAAGTATGCAAAGCATGCATCTCA
ATTAGTCAGCAACCATAGTCCCGCCCCTAACTCCGCCCATCCCGCCCCTAACTCCGCCCAGTTCCGCCCA
TTCTCCGCCCCATGGCTGACTAATTTTTTTTATTTATGCAGAGGCCGAGGCCGCCTCGGCCTCTGAGCTA
TTCCAGAAGTAGTGAGGAGGCTTTTTTGGAGGCCTAGGC
